Addgene plasmid #229388: pXTK-BB2 [Backbone_RK2-KanR-TetR_PartTypeBB]
Purpose: (Empty Backbone) XanthoMoClo Golden Gate Backbone Plasmid, contains Backbone_RK2-KanR-TetR_PartTypeBB and an sfGFP dropout
Depositing lab: Michael Springer. Depositing organization: Harvard Medical School. Publication: XanthoMoClo horizontal line A Robust Modular Cloning Genetic Toolkit for the Genera Xanthobacter and Roseixanthobacter. Soltysiak MPM, Ory ALH, Lee AD, Christophersen CE, Jalihal AP, Springer M. ACS Synth Biol. 2025 Apr 18;14(4):1173-1190. doi: 10.1021/acssynbio.4c00806. Epub 2025 Mar 13. PubMed 40080684.
Backbone
  Vector backbone: pXTK
  Vector type: Bacterial Expression
Growth in bacteria
  Bacterial resistance: Kanamycin, 50 μg/mL
  Growth temperature: 37°C
  Growth strain: DH5alpha
  Copy number: Low Copy
Gene/Insert
  Gene/Insert name: None
Terms and licenses: Academic/Nonprofit Terms; Industry Terms: Not Available to Industry
How to cite: pXTK-BB2 [Backbone_RK2-KanR-TetR_PartTypeBB] was a gift from Michael Springer (Addgene plasmid # 229388 ; http://n2t.net/addgene:229388 ; RRID:Addgene_229388)
