[The description below was written by a language model from this plasmid's Addgene catalogue record and pLannotate feature annotations shown in this document.]
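Description:
pXTK-BB2 is an empty Golden Gate destination backbone from the XanthoMoClo modular cloning toolkit, which was developed for genetic work in the genera Xanthobacter and Roseixanthobacter. It is catalogued as a low-copy bacterial expression vector on the pXTK backbone, about 7.5 kb in size, and is maintained in E. coli under kanamycin selection. Replication relies on the broad-host-range RK2 (IncP) system. The plasmid carries oriV together with trfA, whose product binds and activates that origin, so it can replicate in many Gram-negative hosts beyond E. coli. An IncP oriT with traJ and a fragment of traI is also present. This arrangement normally allows conjugative mobilisation from a donor strain that supplies the remaining transfer functions in trans.

Two selection modules are annotated. The first is the Tn5-derived neo (nptII) kanamycin resistance gene. It is flanked by remnants of the Tn5 transposase and ble genes, which appear only as fragments and are presumably leftovers of the original resistance cassette. The second is a tetracycline module made up of the tetA efflux gene and the divergently oriented tetR regulator, giving the "KanR-TetR" of the construct name. A short stretch of pUC-type polylinker lies between the two modules.

The cloning position holds a superfolder GFP dropout cassette followed by the rrnB T1 and T7Te terminators, with an rrnB T2 terminator in the opposite orientation nearby. In Golden Gate assembly, incoming parts replace the sfGFP cassette, so correct clones can be recognised as non-fluorescent colonies. The feature table does not annotate the promoter driving sfGFP, the Type IIS enzyme sites or their overhangs. No insert is recorded.
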