Features (pLannotate 1.2.2; 15 found; start..end, strand, type, name):
     11..642     +  rep_origin     oriV: incP origin of replication
    719..1042    +  CDS            tnpA (fragment): TN5P_ECOLX - Also known as tnp. Experimental evidence at protein level: Swiss-Prot protein existence level 1. Mediates transposition of transposon Tn5 by a 'cut and paste' mechanism. First, the monomeric transposase binds the 19 bp inverted DNA repeats flanking the transposon. Then, dimerization of the DNA- bound transposase creates a synaptic DNA complex. After nicking of the first DNA strand, excision of the transposon proceeds through a series of intermediates. The transposase then mediates the insertion of the transposon at a new site by strand transfer. The activity of the wild- type tran
   1074..1865    +  CDS            neo: KKA2_KLEPN - Also known as kan, nptII. Experimental evidence at protein level: Swiss-Prot protein existence level 1. Resistance to kanamycin, neomycin, paromomycin, ribostamycin, butirosin and gentamicin B. From Klebsiella pneumoniae.
   1889..2041    +  CDS            ble (fragment): BLE_KLEPN - Experimental evidence at protein level: Swiss-Prot protein existence level 1. Binding protein with a strong affinity to the bleomycin family of antibiotics. Binds to CL990; an antimitotic-antibiotic compound. From Klebsiella pneumoniae.
   2054..2110    -  misc_feature   MCS: pUC18/19 multiple cloning site
   2138..2788    -  CDS            TetR: tetracycline resistance regulatory protein; tetR
   2894..4093    +  CDS            TcR: tetracycline efflux protein; tetA; confers resistance to tetracycline
   4430..5143    +  CDS            superfolder GFP: GFP variant that folds robustly even when fused to poorly folded proteins (Pédelacq et al., 2006)
   5155..5226    +  terminator     rrnB T1 terminator: transcription terminator T1 from the E. coli rrnB gene
   5242..5269    +  terminator     T7Te terminator: phage T7 early transcription terminator
   5318..5345    -  terminator     rrnB T2 terminator: transcription terminator T2 from the E. coli rrnB gene
   5413..6561    -  CDS            trfA: trans-acting replication protein that binds to and activates oriV
   6691..6795    -  CDS            traI (fragment): TRAI6_ECOLX - Experimental evidence at protein level: Swiss-Prot protein existence level 1. The initiation process of transfer DNA synthesis requires the interaction of at least three plasmid-specific components (TraH, I, and J) at the transfer origin resulting in the assembly of a specialised nucleoprotein complex - the relaxosome. Site- and strand-specific cleavage at the transfer origin is dependent on TraI and TraJ. From Escherichia coli.
   6833..7204    -  CDS            traJ: oriT-recognizing protein; traJ
   7237..7346    -  oriT           oriT: incP origin of transfer
>Addgene plasmid #229388 | pXTK-BB2 [Backbone_RK2-KanR-TetR_PartTypeBB] | addgene full sequence | sequence record 467909 | Addgene NGS Result
GACCCTTTCCGACGCTCACCGGGCTGGTTGCCCTCGCCGCTGGGCTGGCGGCCGTCTATGGCCCTGCAAA
CGCGCCAGAAACGCCGTCGAAGCCGTGTGCGAGACACCGCGGCCGCCGGCGTTGTGGATACCTCGCGGAA
AACTTGGCCCTCACTGACAGATGAGGGGCGGACGTTGACACTTGAGGGGCCGACTCACCCGGCGCGGCGT
TGACAGATGAGGGGCAGGCTCGATTTCGGCCGGCGACGTGGAGCTGGCCAGCCTCGCAAATCGGCGAAAA
CGCCTGATTTTACGCGAGTTTCCCACAGATGATGTGGACAAGCCTGGGGATAAGTGCCCTGCGGTATTGA
CACTTGAGGGGCGCGACTACTGACAGATGAGGGGCGCGATCCTTGACACTTGAGGGGCAGAGTGCTGACA
GATGAGGGGCGCACCTATTGACATTTGAGGGGCTGTCCACAGGCAGAAAATCCAGCATTTGCAAGGGTTT
CCGCCCGTTTTTCGGCCACCGCTAACCTGTCTTTTAACCTGCTTTTAAACCAATATTTATAAACCTTGTT
TTTAACCAGGGCTGCGCCCTGTGCGCGTGACCGCGCACGCCGAAGGGGGGTGCCCCCCCTTCTCGAACCC
TCCCGGCCCGCTAACGCGGGCCTCCCATCCCCCCAGGGGCTGCGCCCCTCGGCCGCGAACGGCCTCACCC
CAAAAATGGCAGCCCAATAGCTTCACGCTGCCGCAAGCACTCAGGGCGCAAGGGCTGCTAAAGGAAGCGG
AACACGTAGAAAGCCAGTCCGCAGAAACGGTGCTGACCCCGGATGAATGTCAGCTACTGGGCTATCTGGA
CAAGGGAAAACGCAAGCGCAAAGAGAAAGCAGGTAGCTTGCAGTGGGCTTACATGGCGATAGCTAGACTG
GGCGGTTTTATGGACAGCAAGCGAACCGGAATTGCCAGCTGGGGCGCCCTCTGGTAAGGTTGGGAAGCCC
TGCAAAGTAAACTGGATGGCTTTCTTGCCGCCAAGGATCTGATGGCGCAGGGGATCAAGATCTGATCAAG
AGACAGGATGAGGATCGTTTCGCATGATTGAACAAGATGGATTGCACGCAGGTTCTCCGGCCGCTTGGGT
GGAGAGGCTATTCGGCTATGACTGGGCACAACAGACAATCGGCTGCTCTGATGCCGCCGTGTTCCGGCTG
TCAGCGCAGGGGCGCCCGGTTCTTTTTGTCAAGACCGACCTGTCCGGTGCCCTGAATGAACTCCAAGACG
AGGCAGCGCGGCTATCGTGGCTGGCCACGACGGGCGTTCCTTGCGCAGCTGTGCTCGACGTTGTCACTGA
AGCGGGAAGGGACTGGCTGCTATTGGGCGAAGTGCCGGGGCAGGATCTCCTGTCATCTCACCTTGCTCCT
GCCGAGAAAGTATCCATCATGGCTGATGCAATGCGGCGGCTGCATACGCTTGATCCGGCTACCTGCCCAT
TCGACCACCAAGCGAAACATCGCATCGAGCGAGCACGTACTCGGATGGAAGCCGGTCTTGTCGATCAGGA
TGATCTGGACGAAGAGCATCAGGGGCTCGCGCCAGCCGAACTGTTCGCCAGGCTCAAGGCGCGGATGCCC
GACGGCGAGGATCTCGTCGTGACCCATGGCGATGCCTGCTTGCCGAATATCATGGTGGAAAATGGCCGCT
TTTCTGGATTCATCGACTGTGGCCGGCTGGGTGTGGCGGACCGCTATCAGGACATAGCGTTGGCTACCCG
TGATATTGCTGAAGAGCTTGGCGGCGAATGGGCTGACCGCTTCCTCGTGCTTTACGGTATCGCCGCTCCC
GATTCGCAGCGCATCGCCTTCTATCGCCTTCTTGACGAGTTCTTCTGAGCGGGACTCTGGGGTTCGAAAT
GACCGACCAAGCGACGCCCAACCTGCCATCACGAGATTTCGATTCCACCGCCGCCTTCTATGAAAGGTTG
GGCTTCGGAATCGTTTTCCGGGACGCCGGCTGGATGATCCTCCAGCGCGGGGATCTCATGCTGGAGTTCT
TCGCCCACCCCCCCTGCGGCCGCAAGCTTGCATGCCTGCAGGTCGACTCTAGAGGATCCCCGGGTACCGA
GCTCGAATTCGCGCGGCCGCGGCCTAGGCGGCCTGGCTCAATCGTCACCCTTTCTCGGTCCTTCAACGTT
CCTGACAACGAGCCTCCTTTTCGCCAATCCATCGACAATCACCGCGAGTCCCTGCTCGAACGCTGCGTCC
GGACCGGCTTCGTCGAAGGCGTCTATCGCGGCCCGCAACAGCGGCGAGAGCGGAGCCTGTTCAACGGTGC
CGCCGCGCTCGCCGGCATCGCTGTCGCCGGCCTGCTCCTCAAGCACGGCCCCAACAGTGAAGTAGCTGAT
TGTCATCAGCGCATTGACGGCGTCCCCGGCCGAAAAACCCGCCTCGCAGAGGAAGCGAAGCTGCGCGTCG
GCCGTTTCCATCTGCGGTGCGCCCGGTCGCGTGCCGGCATGGATGCGCGCGCCATCGCGGTAGGCGAGCA
GCGCCTGCCTGAAGCTGCGGGCATTCCCGATCAGAAATGAGCGCCAGTCGTCGTCGGCTCTCGGCACCGA
ATGCGTATGATTCTCCGCCAGCATGGCTTCGGCCAGTGCGTCGAGCAGCGCCCGCTTGTTCCTGAAGTGC
CAGTAAAGCGCCGGCTGCTGAACCCCCAACCGTTCCGCCAGTTTGCGTGTCGTCAGACCGTCTACGCCGA
CCTCGTTCAACAGGTCCAGGGCGGCACGGATCACTGTATTCGGCTGCAACTTTGTCATGCTTGACACTTT
ATCACTGATAAACATAATATGTCCACCAACTTATCAGTGATAAAGAATCCGCGCGTTCAATCGGACCAGC
GGAGGCTGGTCCGGAGGCCAGACGTGAAACCCAACATACCCCTGATCGTAATTCTGAGCACTGTCGCGCT
CGACGCTGTCGGCATCGGCCTGATTATGCCGGTGCTGCCGGGCCTCCTGCGCGATCTGGTTCACTCGAAC
GACGTCACCGCCCACTATGGCATTCTGCTGGCGCTGTATGCGTTGGTGCAATTTGCCTGCGCACCTGTGC
TGGGCGCGCTGTCGGATCGTTTCGGGCGGCGGCCAATCTTGCTCGTCTCGCTGGCCGGCGCCACTGTCGA
CTACGCCATCATGGCGACAGCGCCTTTCCTTTGGGTTCTCTATATCGGGCGGATCGTGGCCGGCATCACC
GGGGCGACTGGGGCGGTAGCCGGCGCTTATATTGCCGATATCACTGATGGCGATGAGCGCGCGCGGCACT
TCGGCTTCATGAGCGCCTGTTTCGGGTTCGGGATGGTCGCGGGACCTGTGCTCGGTGGGCTGATGGGCGG
TTTCTCCCCCCACGCTCCGTTCTTCGCCGCGGCAGCCTTGAACGGCCTCAATTTCCTGACGGGCTGTTTC
CTTTTGCCGGAGTCGCACAAAGGCGAACGCCGGCCGTTACGCCGGGAGGCTCTCAACCCGCTCGCTTCGT
TCCGGTGGGCCCGGGGCATGACCGTCGTCGCCGCCCTGATGGCGGTCTTCTTCATCATGCAACTTGTCGG
ACAGGTGCCGGCCGCGCTTTGGGTCATTTTCGGCGAGGATCGCTTTCACTGGGACGCGACCACGATCGGC
ATTTCGCTTGCCGCATTTGGCATTCTGCATTCACTCGCCCAGGCAATGATCACCGGCCCTGTAGCCGCCC
GGCTCGGCGAAAGGCGGGCACTCATGCTCGGAATGATTGCCGACGGCACAGGCTACATCCTGCTTGCCTT
CGCGACACGGGGATGGATGGCGTTCCCGATCATGGTCCTGCTTGCTTCGGGTGGCATCGGAATGCCGGCG
CTGCAAGCAATGTTGTCCAGGCAGGTGGATGAGGAACGTCAGGGGCAGCTGCAAGGCTCACTGGCGGCGC
TCACCAGCCTGACCTCGATCGTCGGACCCCTCCTCTTCACGGCGATCTATGCGGCTTCTATAACAACGTG
GAACGGGTGGGCATGGATTGCAGGCGCTGCCCTCTACTTGCTCTGCCTGCCGGCGCTGCGTCGCGGGCTT
TGGAGCGGCGCAGGGCAACGAGCCGATCGCTGATCGTGGAAACGATAGGCCTATGCCATGCGGGTCAAGG
CGACTTCCGGCAAGCTATACGCGCCCTAGGAGTGCGGTTGGAACGTTGGCCCAGCCAGATACTCCCGATC
ACGAGCAGGACGCCGATGATTTGAAGCGCACTCAGCGTCTGATCTTAATTAAAACGTGAGACCGAAAGTG
AAACGTGATTTCATGCGTCATTTTGAACATTTTGTAAATCTTATTTAATAATGTGTGCGGCAATTCACAT
TTAATTTATGAATGTTTTCTTAACATCGCGGCAACTCAAGAAACGGCAGGTTCGGATCTTAGCTACTAGA
GAAAGAGGAGAAATACTAGATGCGTAAAGGCGAAGAGCTGTTCACTGGTGTCGTCCCTATTCTGGTGGAA
CTGGATGGTGATGTCAACGGTCATAAGTTTTCCGTGCGTGGCGAGGGTGAAGGTGACGCAACTAATGGTA
AACTGACGCTGAAGTTCATCTGTACTACTGGTAAACTGCCGGTTCCTTGGCCGACTCTGGTAACGACGCT
GACTTATGGTGTTCAGTGCTTTGCTCGTTATCCGGACCATATGAAGCAGCATGACTTCTTCAAGTCCGCC
ATGCCGGAAGGCTATGTGCAGGAACGCACGATTTCCTTTAAGGATGACGGCACGTACAAAACGCGTGCGG
AAGTGAAATTTGAAGGCGATACCCTGGTAAACCGCATTGAGCTGAAAGGCATTGACTTTAAAGAGGACGG
CAATATCCTGGGCCATAAGCTGGAATACAATTTTAACAGCCACAATGTTTACATCACCGCCGATAAACAA
AAAAATGGCATTAAAGCGAATTTTAAAATTCGCCACAACGTGGAGGATGGCAGCGTGCAGCTGGCTGATC
ACTACCAGCAAAACACTCCAATCGGTGATGGTCCTGTTCTGCTGCCAGACAATCACTATCTGAGCACGCA
AAGCGTTCTGTCTAAAGATCCGAACGAGAAACGCGATCATATGGTTCTGCTGGAGTTCGTAACCGCAGCG
GGCATCACGCATGGTATGGATGAACTGTACAAATGACCAGGCATCAAATAAAACGAAAGGCTCAGTCGAA
AGACTGGGCCTTTCGTTTTATCTGTTGTTTGTCGGTGAACGCTCTCTACTAGAGTCACACTGGCTCACCT
TCGGGTGGGCCTTTCTGCGTTTATAGGTCTCTGAGTCATATGCCCACTAAGAGTTTGTAGAAACGCAAAA
AGGCCATCCGTCAGGATGGCCTTCTGCTTAATTTGATGGTTATCAGAAGAGTGTAAGCGGGTTGACTACC
GAGGAACTGACCCCACAAGGCCCTAGCGTTTGCAATGCACCAGGTCATCATTGACCCAGGCGTGTTCCAC
CAGGCCGCTGCCTCGCAACTCTTCGCAGGCTTCGCCGACCTGCTCGCGCCACTTCTTCACGCGGGTGGAA
TCCGATCCGCACATGAGGCGGAAGGTTTCCAGCTTGAGCGGGTACGGCTCCCGGTGCGAGCTGAAATAGT
CGAACATCCGTCGGGCCGTCGGCGACAGCTTGCGGTACTTCTCCCATATGAATTTCGTGTAGTGGTCGCC
AGCAAACAGCACGACGATTTCCTCGTCGATCAGGACCTGGCAACGGGACGTTTTCTTGCCACGGTCCAGG
ACGCGGAAGCGGTGCAGCAGCGACACCGATTCCAGGTGCCCAACGCGGTCGGACGTGAAGCCCATCGCCG
TCGCCTGTAGGCGCGACAGGCATTCCTCGGCCTTCGTGTAATACCGGCCATTGATCGACCAGCCCAGGTC
CTGGCAAAGCTCGTAGAACGTGAAGGTGATCGGCTCGCCGATAGGGGTGCGCTTCGCGTACTCCAACACC
TGCTGCCACACCAGTTCGTCATCGTCGGCCCGCAGCTCGACGCCGGTGTAGGTGATCTTCACGTCCTTGT
TGACGTGGAAAATGACCTTGTTTTGCAGCGCCTCGCGCGGGATTTTCTTGTTGCGCGTGGTGAACAGGGC
AGAGCGGGCCGTGTCGTTTGGCATCGCTCGCATCGTGTCCGGCCACGGCGCAATATCGAACAAGGAAAGC
TGCATTTCCTTGATCTGCTGCTTCGTGTGTTTCAGCAACGCGGCCTGCTTGGCCTCGCTGACCTGTTTTG
CCAGGTCCTCGCCGGCGGTTTTTCGCTTCTTGGTCGTCATAGTTCCTCGCGTGTCGATGGTCATCGACTT
CGCCAAACCTGCCGCCTCCTGTTCGAGACGACGCGAACGCTCCACGGCGGCCGATGGCGCGGGCAGGGCA
GGGGGAGCCAGTTGCACGCTGTCGCGCTCGATCTTGGCCGTAGCTTGCTGGACCATCGAGCCGACGGACT
GGAAGGTTTCGCGGGGCGCACGCATGACGGTGCGGCTTGCGATGGTTTCGGCATCCTCGGCGGAAAACCC
CGCGTCGATCAGTTCTTGCCTGTATGCCTTCCGGTCAAACGTCCGATTCATTCACCCTCCTTGCGGGATT
GCCCCGACTCACGCCGGGGCAATGTGCCCTTATTCCTGATTTGACCCGCCTGGTGCCTTGGTGTCCAGAT
AATCCACCTTATCGGCAATGAAGTCGGTCCCGTAGACCGTCTGGCCGTCCTTCTCGTACTTGGTATTCCG
AATCTTGCCCTGCACGAATACCAGCTCCGCGAAGTCGCTCTTCTTGATGGAGCGCATGGGGACGTGCTTG
GCAATCACGCGCACCCCCCGGCCGTTTTAGCGGCTAAAAAAGTCATGGCTCTGCCCTCGGGCGGACCACG
CCCATCATGACCTTGCCAAGCTCGTCCTGCTTCTCTTCGATCTTCGCCAGCAGGGCGAGGATCGTGGCAT
CACCGAACCGCGCCGTGCGCGGGTCGTCGGTGAGCCAGAGTTTCAGCAGGCCGCCCAGGCGGCCCAGGTC
GCCATTGATGCGGGCCAGCTCGCGGACGTGCTCATAGTCCACGACGCCCGTGATTTTGTAGCCCTGGCCG
ACGGCCAGCAGGTAGGCCTACAGGCTCATGCCGGCCGCCGCCGCCTTTTCCTCAATCGCTCTTCGTTCGT
CTGGAAGGCAGTACACCTTGATAGGTGGGCTGCCCTTCCTGGTTGGCTTGGTTTCATCAGCCATCCGCTT
GCCCTCATCTGTTACGCCGGCGGTAGCCGGCCAGCCTCGCAGAGCAGGATTCCCGTTGAGCACCGCCAGG
TGCGAATAAGGGACAGTGAAGAAGGAACACCCGCTCGCGGGTGGGCCTACTTCACCTATCCTGCCCGGCT
GACGCCGTTGGATACACCAAGGAAAGTCTACACGAACCCTTTGGCAAAATCCTGTATATCGTGCGAAAAA
GGATGGATATACCGAAAAAATCGCTATAATGACCCCGAAGCAGGGTTATGCAGCGGAAAAGATCCGTC
